Addgene plasmid #223063: pdest myr-AKT2 Neo
Purpose: myr-AKT2 gene expression in mammalian cells
Depositing lab: Alejandro Gutierrez. Depositing organization: Boston Children's Hospital. Publication: A methyltransferase-independent role for METTL1 in tRNA aminoacylation and oncogenic transformation. Ali RH, Orellana EA, Lee SH, Chae YC, Chen Y, Clauwaert J, Kennedy AL, Gutierrez AE, Papke DJ, Valenzuela M, Silverman B, Falzetta A, Ficarro SB, Marto JA, Fletcher CDM, Perez-Atayde A, Alcindor T, Shimamura A, Prensner JR, Gregory RI, Gutierrez A. Mol Cell. 2025 Mar 6;85(5):948-961.e11. doi: 10.1016/j.molcel.2025.01.003. Epub 2025 Jan 31. PubMed 39892392.
Backbone
  Vector backbone: pdest Neo
  Vector type: Mammalian Expression, Lentiviral
  Selectable markers: Puromycin
Growth in bacteria
  Bacterial resistance: Ampicillin, 100 μg/mL
  Growth temperature: 37°C
  Growth strain: NEB Stable
  Copy number: Low Copy
Gene/Insert
  Gene/Insert name: myr-AKT2
  Species: M. musculus (mouse)
  Insert size (bp): 1527
  Entrez Gene: Akt2 (a.k.a. 2410016A19Rik, PKB, PKBbeta)
  Promoter: CMV
  Cloning method: Gateway Cloning
  Sequencing primers: 5′ CGCAAATGGGCGGTAGGCGTG
Terms and licenses: Academic/Nonprofit Terms; Industry Terms: Not Available to Industry
How to cite: pdest myr-AKT2 Neo was a gift from Alejandro Gutierrez (Addgene plasmid # 223063 ; http://n2t.net/addgene:223063 ; RRID:Addgene_223063)
