[The description below was written by a language model from this plasmid's Addgene catalogue record and pLannotate feature annotations shown in this document.]
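Description:
pdest myr-AKT2 Neo is an HIV-1-based lentiviral expression plasmid for delivering a membrane-targeted form of mouse AKT2 into mammalian cells. It is propagated in E. coli under ampicillin selection (AmpR) from a ColE1/pUC-type origin, although the catalogue lists it as low copy and grown in a recombination-deficient strain, as is common for LTR-containing vectors. An f1 ori, an SV40 ori and leftover lac, T3 and T7 cloning-vector elements are also annotated in the backbone.

The transfer cassette has a third-generation layout. An RSV promoter fused to a truncated 5' LTR drives genomic RNA production in packaging cells, followed by the Ψ packaging signal with a gag fragment, the RRE for Rev-dependent nuclear export, and the cPPT/CTS. A second truncated LTR lies at the 3' end, followed by an SV40 poly(A) signal. Internally, the CMV enhancer/promoter drives the insert, which sits between attB1 and attB2 sites left by Gateway recombination. The insert consists of the Src N-myristoylation signal placed upstream of the mouse Akt2 coding sequence. Myristoylation tethers the kinase to membranes, a modification generally used to make AKT constitutively active. A WPRE downstream enhances transcript expression, and a separate PGK promoter drives the puromycin resistance gene for selecting transduced cells.

The name and backbone field both say "Neo", but the catalogue marker and the sequenced feature table both indicate puromycin resistance, and no neomycin resistance gene is annotated. The stated purpose is myr-AKT2 expression in mammalian cells, and the associated publication concerns oncogenic transformation.
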