Features (pLannotate 1.2.2; 32 found; start..end, strand, type, name):
      1..122     +  rep_origin     RSF ori (fragment): Plasmids containing the RSF 1030 origin of replication can be propagated in E. coli cells that contain additional plasmids with compatible origins.
    124..216     +  CDS            lacI (fragment): lac repressor; lacI; The lac repressor binds to the lac operator to inhibit transcription in E. coli. This inhibition can be relieved by adding lactose or isopropyl-β-D-thiogalactopyranoside (IPTG).
    229..250     +  protein_bind   CAP binding site: CAP binding activates transcription in the presence of cAMP. E. coli catabolite activator protein
    265..295     +  promoter       lac promoter: promoter for the E. coli lac operon
    303..319     +  protein_bind   lac operator: The lac repressor binds to the lac operator to inhibit transcription in E. coli. This inhibition can be relieved by adding lactose or isopropyl-β-D-thiogalactopyranoside (IPTG). lac repressor encoded by lacI
    364..382     +  promoter       T3 promoter: promoter for bacteriophage T3 RNA polymerase
    410..636     +  promoter       RSV promoter: Rous sarcoma virus enhancer/promoter
    637..817     +  LTR            5' LTR (truncated): truncated 5' long terminal repeat (LTR) from HIV-1
    864..989     +  misc_feature   HIV-1 Ψ: packaging signal of human immunodeficiency virus type 1
    973..1336    +  CDS            HIV-1 gag (fragment): gag protein from human immunodeficiency virus 1; gag
   1482..1715    +  misc_feature   RRE: The Rev response element (RRE) of HIV-1 allows for Rev-dependent mRNA export from the nucleus to the cytoplasm.
   2092..2192    +  CDS            Rev (fragment): human immunodeficiency virus 1 (HIV-1) Rev protein; rev; enhances nuclear export of unspliced and incompletely spliced viral mRNAs
   2211..2327    +  misc_feature   cPPT/CTS: central polypurine tract and central termination sequence of HIV-1
   2350..2653    +  enhancer       CMV enhancer: human cytomegalovirus immediate early enhancer
   2654..2857    +  promoter       CMV promoter: human cytomegalovirus (CMV) immediate early promoter
   2962..2986    +  protein_bind   attB1: mutant version of attB; recombination site for the Gateway® BP reaction BP Clonase™
   2992..3033    +  CDS            myr: N-myristoylation signal from Src kinase (Pellman et al., 1985; Kaplan et al., 1988)
   3079..4518    +  CDS            Akt2: AKT2_MOUSE - Experimental evidence at protein level: Swiss-Prot protein existence level 1. One of the few specific substrates of AKT2 identified so far is PITX2. Phosphorylation of PITX2 impairs its association with the CCND1 mRNA-stabilizing complex thus shortening the half-life of CCND1. AKT2 seems also to be the principal isoform responsible of the regulation of glucose uptake. Phosphorylates C2CD5 on 'Ser-197' during insulin-stimulated adipocytes. AKT2 is also specifically involved in skeletal muscle differentiation, one of its substrates in this process being ANKRD2. Phosphorylates CLK2 o
   4523..4547    -  protein_bind   attB2: mutant version of attB; recombination site for the Gateway® BP reaction BP Clonase™
   4578..5166    +  misc_feature   WPRE: woodchuck hepatitis virus posttranscriptional regulatory element
   5180..5679    +  promoter       PGK promoter: mouse phosphoglycerate kinase 1 promoter
   5700..6299    +  CDS            PuroR: puromycin N-acetyltransferase; pac from Streptomyces alboniger; confers resistance to puromycin
   6367..6504    +  CDS            nef (fragment): NEF_HV1LA - Experimental evidence at protein level: Swiss-Prot protein existence level 1. Extracellular Nef protein targets CD4(+) T-lymphocytes for apoptosis by interacting with CXCR4 surface receptors. From Human immunodeficiency virus type 1 group M subtype B (isolate Lai) (HIV-1).
   6490..6670    +  LTR            5' LTR (truncated): truncated 5' long terminal repeat (LTR) from HIV-1
   6742..6863    +  polyA_signal   SV40 poly(A) signal: SV40 polyadenylation signal
   6903..7038    +  rep_origin     SV40 ori: SV40 origin of replication
   7059..7077    -  promoter       T7 promoter: promoter for bacteriophage T7 RNA polymerase
   7085..7240    +  CDS            lacZα (fragment): LacZα fragment of β-galactosidase; lacZ fragment
   7245..7673    +  rep_origin     f1 ori (sequence partly withheld): f1 bacteriophage origin of replication; arrow indicates direction of (+) strand synthesis
   7726..7830    +  promoter       AmpR promoter: bla
   7831..8691    +  CDS            AmpR: β-lactamase; bla; confers resistance to ampicillin, carbenicillin, and related antibiotics
   8862..9450    +  rep_origin     ori: high-copy-number ColE1/pMB1/pBR322/pUC origin of replication
>Addgene plasmid #223063 | pdest myr-AKT2 Neo | addgene full sequence | sequence record 440995 | Addgene NGS Result
GTTCTTTCCTGCGTTATCCCCTGATTCTGTGGATAACCGTATTACCGCCTTTGAGTGAGCTGATACCGCT
CGCCGCAGCCGAACGACCGAGCGCAGCGAGTCAGTGAGCGAGGAAGCGGAAGAGCGCCCAATACGCAAAC
CGCCTCTCCCCGCGCGTTGGCCGATTCATTAATGCAGCTGGCACGACAGGTTTCCCGACTGGAAAGCGGG
CAGTGAGCGCAACGCAATTAATGTGAGTTAGCTCACTCATTAGGCACCCCAGGCTTTACACTTTATGCTT
CCGGCTCGTATGTTGTGTGGAATTGTGAGCGGATAACAATTTCACACAGGAAACAGCTATGACCATGATT
ACGCCAAGCGCGCAATTAACCCTCACTAAAGGGAACAAAAGCTGGAGCTGCAAGCTTAATGTAGTCTTAT
GCAATACTCTTGTAGTCTTGCAACATGGTAACGATGAGTTAGCAACATGCCTTACAAGGAGAGAAAAAGC
ACCGTGCATGCCGATTGGTGGAAGTAAGGTGGTACGATCGTGCCTTATTAGGAAGGCAACAGACGGGTCT
GACATGGATTGGACGAACCACTGAATTGCCGCATTGCAGAGATATTGTATTTAAGTGCCTAGCTCGATAC
ATAAACGGGTCTCTCTGGTTAGACCAGATCTGAGCCTGGGAGCTCTCTGGCTAACTAGGGAACCCACTGC
TTAAGCCTCAATAAAGCTTGCCTTGAGTGCTTCAAGTAGTGTGTGCCCGTCTGTTGTGTGACTCTGGTAA
CTAGAGATCCCTCAGACCCTTTTAGTCAGTGTGGAAAATCTCTAGCAGTGGCGCCCGAACAGGGACTTGA
AAGCGAAAGGGAAACCAGAGGAGCTCTCTCGACGCAGGACTCGGCTTGCTGAAGCGCGCACGGCAAGAGG
CGAGGGGCGGCGACTGGTGAGTACGCCAAAAATTTTGACTAGCGGAGGCTAGAAGGAGAGAGATGGGTGC
GAGAGCGTCAGTATTAAGCGGGGGAGAATTAGATCGCGATGGGAAAAAATTCGGTTAAGGCCAGGGGGAA
AGAAAAAATATAAATTAAAACATATAGTATGGGCAAGCAGGGAGCTAGAACGATTCGCAGTTAATCCTGG
CCTGTTAGAAACATCAGAAGGCTGTAGACAAATACTGGGACAGCTACAACCATCCCTTCAGACAGGATCA
GAAGAACTTAGATCATTATATAATACAGTAGCAACCCTCTATTGTGTGCATCAAAGGATAGAGATAAAAG
ACACCAAGGAAGCTTTAGACAAGATAGAGGAAGAGCAAAACAAAAGTAAGACCACCGCACAGCAAGCGGC
CGCTGATCTTCAGACCTGGAGGAGGAGATATGAGGGACAATTGGAGAAGTGAATTATATAAATATAAAGT
AGTAAAAATTGAACCATTAGGAGTAGCACCCACCAAGGCAAAGAGAAGAGTGGTGCAGAGAGAAAAAAGA
GCAGTGGGAATAGGAGCTTTGTTCCTTGGGTTCTTGGGAGCAGCAGGAAGCACTATGGGCGCAGCGTCAA
TGACGCTGACGGTACAGGCCAGACAATTATTGTCTGGTATAGTGCAGCAGCAGAACAATTTGCTGAGGGC
TATTGAGGCGCAACAGCATCTGTTGCAACTCACAGTCTGGGGCATCAAGCAGCTCCAGGCAAGAATCCTG
GCTGTGGAAAGATACCTAAAGGATCAACAGCTCCTGGGGATTTGGGGTTGCTCTGGAAAACTCATTTGCA
CCACTGCTGTGCCTTGGAATGCTAGTTGGAGTAATAAATCTCTGGAACAGATTTGGAATCACACGACCTG
GATGGAGTGGGACAGAGAAATTAACAATTACACAAGCTTAATACACTCCTTAATTGAAGAATCGCAAAAC
CAGCAAGAAAAGAATGAACAAGAATTATTGGAATTAGATAAATGGGCAAGTTTGTGGAATTGGTTTAACA
TAACAAATTGGCTGTGGTATATAAAATTATTCATAATGATAGTAGGAGGCTTGGTAGGTTTAAGAATAGT
TTTTGCTGTACTTTCTATAGTGAATAGAGTTAGGCAGGGATATTCACCATTATCGTTTCAGACCCACCTC
CCAACCCCGAGGGGACCCGACAGGCCCGAAGGAATAGAAGAAGAAGGTGGAGAGAGAGACAGAGACAGAT
CCATTCGATTAGTGAACGGATCTCGACGGTATCGGTTAACTTTTAAAAGAAAAGGGGGGATTGGGGGGTA
CAGTGCAGGGGAAAGAATAGTAGACATAATAGCAACAGACATACAAACTAAAGAATTACAAAAACAAATT
ACAAAATTCAAAATTTTATCGATAAGCTTGGGAGTTCCGCGTTACATAACTTACGGTAAATGGCCCGCCT
GGCTGACCGCCCAACGACCCCCGCCCATTGACGTCAATAATGACGTATGTTCCCATAGTAACGCCAATAG
GGACTTTCCATTGACGTCAATGGGTGGAGTATTTACGGTAAACTGCCCACTTGGCAGTACATCAAGTGTA
TCATATGCCAAGTACGCCCCCTATTGACGTCAATGACGGTAAATGGCCCGCCTGGCATTATGCCCAGTAC
ATGACCTTATGGGACTTTCCTACTTGGCAGTACATCTACGTATTAGTCATCGCTATTACCATGGTGATGC
GGTTTTGGCAGTACATCAATGGGCGTGGATAGCGGTTTGACTCACGGGGATTTCCAAGTCTCCACCCCAT
TGACGTCAATGGGAGTTTGTTTTGGCACCAAAATCAACGGGACTTTCCAAAATGTCGTAACAACTCCGCC
CCATTGACGCAAATGGGCGGTAGGCGTGTACGGTGGGAGGTCTATATAAGCAGAGCTCGTTTAGTGAACC
GTCAGATCGCCTGGAGACGCCATCCACGCTGTTTTGACCTCCATAGAAGACACCGACTCTAGTCCAGTGT
GGTGGAATTCTGCAGATATCAACAAGTTTGTACAAAAAAGCAGGCTTCACCATGGGGAGCAGCAAGAGCA
AGCCCAAGGACCCCAGCCAGCGCGGGGGAGAATTCATGTACCCTTATGATGTGCCAGATTATGCCTCTAA
TGAGGTATCTGTCATCAAAGAAGGCTGGCTCCACAAACGTGGTGAATACATCAAGACCTGGAGGCCACGG
TACTTCCTTCTGAAGAGTGATGGATCTTTCATTGGGTATAAGGAGAGGCCCGAGGCCCCTGACCAGACCT
TACCCCCCCTGAACAATTTCTCTGTAGCAGAATGCCAGCTGATGAAGACTGAGAGGCCACGACCCAACAC
CTTTGTCATACGCTGCCTGCAGTGGACCACAGTCATCGAGAGGACCTTCCATGTAGACTCTCCAGATGAG
AGGGAAGAGTGGATGCGGGCTATCCAGATGGTCGCCAACAGTCTGAAGCAGCGGGGCCCAGGTGAGGACG
CCATGGATTACAAGTGTGGCTCCCCCAGTGACTCTTCCACATCTGAGATGATGGAGGTAGCTGTCAACAA
GGCACGGGCCAAAGTGACCATGAATGACTTCGATTATCTCAAACTCCTCGGCAAGGGCACCTTCGGCAAG
GTCATTCTGGTTCGAGAGAAGGCCACTGGCCGCTATTATGCCATGAAGATCCTGCGCAAGGAGGTCATCA
TTGCAAAGGATGAAGTCGCCCACACAGTCACAGAGAGCCGGGTTCTGCAGAATACCAGGCACCCCTTCCT
TACAGCCCTCAAGTATGCCTTCCAGACCCATGACCGCCTATGCTTTGTGATGGAGTATGCCAACGGGGGT
GAGCTGTTTTTCCACCTCTCTCGGGAGCGAGTCTTCACGGAGGATCGGGCGCGCTTTTATGGAGCAGAGA
TTGTGTCAGCTCTGGAGTATTTGCACTCGAGAGATGTGGTGTACCGTGACATCAAGCTGGAAAACCTTAT
GTTGGACAAAGATGGCCACATCAAGATCACTGACTTTGGCTTGTGCAAAGAGGGCATCAGTGATGGAGCC
ACCATGAAAACCTTCTGTGGTACCCCGGAGTACTTGGCGCCTGAGGTGCTAGAGGACAATGACTATGGGC
GAGCAGTGGACTGGTGGGGGCTGGGTGTGGTCATGTATGAGATGATGTGTGGCCGCCTGCCATTCTACAA
CCAGGACCACGAGCGCCTCTTTGAGCTCATTCTTATGGAGGAGATCCGCTTCCCGCGCACACTCGGGCCA
GAGGCCAAGTCCCTGCTGGCTGGACTGCTGAAGAAGGACCCAAAGCAGAGGCTCGGCGGAGGTCCCAGTG
ATGCGAAGGAGGTCATGGAGCATAGATTCTTCCTCAGCATCAACTGGCAGGACGTGGTACAGAAAAAGCT
CCTGCCACCCTTCAAACCTCAGGTCACTTCAGAAGTGGACACAAGGTACTTTGATGACGAGTTCACCGCC
CAGTCCATCACAATCACACCCCCAGACCGATATGACAGCCTGGACCCGCTGGAACTGGACCAGCGGACGC
ACTTCCCCCAGTTCTCCTACTCAGCCAGCATCCGAGAGTAACACCCAGCTTTCTTGTACAAAGTGGTTGA
TATCCAGCACAGTGGCGGCCGCTCGACAATCAACCTCTGGATTACAAAATTTGTGAAAGATTGACTGGTA
TTCTTAACTATGTTGCTCCTTTTACGCTATGTGGATACGCTGCTTTAATGCCTTTGTATCATGCTATTGC
TTCCCGTATGGCTTTCATTTTCTCCTCCTTGTATAAATCCTGGTTGCTGTCTCTTTATGAGGAGTTGTGG
CCCGTTGTCAGGCAACGTGGCGTGGTGTGCACTGTGTTTGCTGACGCAACCCCCACTGGTTGGGGCATTG
CCACCACCTGTCAGCTCCTTTCCGGGACTTTCGCTTTCCCCCTCCCTATTGCCACGGCGGAACTCATCGC
CGCCTGCCTTGCCCGCTGCTGGACAGGGGCTCGGCTGTTGGGCACTGACAATTCCGTGGTGTTGTCGGGG
AAGCTGACGTCCTTTCCATGGCTGCTCGCCTGTGTTGCCACCTGGATTCTGCGCGGGACGTCCTTCTGCT
ACGTCCCTTCGGCCCTCAATCCAGCGGACCTTCCTTCCCGCGGCCTGCTGCCGGCTCTGCGGCCTCTTCC
GCGTCTTCGCCTTCGCCCTCAGACGAGTCGGATCTCCCTTTGGGCCGCCTCCCCGCCTGGAATTCTACCG
GGTAGGGGAGGCGCTTTTCCCAAGGCAGTCTGGAGCATGCGCTTTAGCAGCCCCGCTGGGCACTTGGCGC
TACACAAGTGGCCTCTGGCCTCGCACACATTCCACATCCACCGGTAGGCGCCAACCGGCTCCGTTCTTTG
GTGGCCCCTTCGCGCCACCTTCTACTCCTCCCCTAGTCAGGAAGTTCCCCCCCGCCCCGCAGCTCGCGTC
GTGCAGGACGTGACAAATGGAAGTAGCACGTCTCACTAGTCTCGTGCAGATGGACAGCACCGCTGAGCAA
TGGAAGCGGGTAGGCCTTTGGGGCAGCGGCCAATAGCAGCTTTGCTCCTTCGCTTTCTGGGCTCAGAGGC
TGGGAAGGGGTGGGTCCGGGGGCGGGCTCAGGGGCGGGCTCAGGGGCGGGGCGGGCGCCCGAAGGTCCTC
CGGAGGCCCGGCATTCTGCACGCTTCAAAAGCGCACGTCTGCCGCGCTGTTCTCCTCTTCCTCATCTCCG
GGCCTTTCGACCTGCAGCCCAAGCTTACCATGACCGAGTACAAGCCCACGGTGCGCCTCGCCACCCGCGA
CGACGTCCCCAGGGCCGTACGCACCCTCGCCGCCGCGTTCGCCGACTACCCCGCCACGCGCCACACCGTC
GATCCGGACCGCCACATCGAGCGGGTCACCGAGCTGCAAGAACTCTTCCTCACGCGCGTCGGGCTCGACA
TCGGCAAGGTGTGGGTCGCGGACGACGGCGCCGCGGTGGCGGTCTGGACCACGCCGGAGAGCGTCGAAGC
GGGGGCGGTGTTCGCCGAGATCGGCCCGCGCATGGCCGAGTTGAGCGGTTCCCGGCTGGCCGCGCAGCAA
CAGATGGAAGGCCTCCTGGCGCCGCACCGGCCCAAGGAGCCCGCGTGGTTCCTGGCCACCGTCGGCGTCT
CGCCCGACCACCAGGGCAAGGGTCTGGGCAGCGCCGTCGTGCTCCCCGGAGTGGAGGCGGCCGAGCGCGC
CGGGGTGCCCGCCTTCCTGGAGACCTCCGCGCCCCGCAACCTCCCCTTCTACGAGCGGCTCGGCTTCACC
GTCACCGCCGACGTCGAGGTGCCCGAAGGACCGCGCACCTGGTGCATGACCCGCAAGCCCGGTGCCTGAC
GCCCGCCCCACGACCCGCAGCGCCCGACCGAAAGGAGCGCACGACCCCATGCATCTCGAGGGCCCGGTAC
CTTTAAGACCAATGACTTACAAGGCAGCTGTAGATCTTAGCCACTTTTTAAAAGAAAAGGGGGGACTGGA
AGGGCTAGCTCACTCCCAACGAAGACAAGATCTGCTTTTTGCTTGTACTGGGTCTCTCTGGTTAGACCAG
ATCTGAGCCTGGGAGCTCTCTGGCTAACTAGGGAACCCACTGCTTAAGCCTCAATAAAGCTTGCCTTGAG
TGCTTCAAGTAGTGTGTGCCCGTCTGTTGTGTGACTCTGGTAACTAGAGATCCCTCAGACCCTTTTAGTC
AGTGTGGAAAATCTCTAGCAGTAGTAGTTCATGTCATCTTATTATTCAGTATTTATAACTTGCAAAGAAA
TGAATATCAGAGAGTGAGAGGAACTTGTTTATTGCAGCTTATAATGGTTACAAATAAAGCAATAGCATCA
CAAATTTCACAAATAAAGCATTTTTTTCACTGCATTCTAGTTGTGGTTTGTCCAAACTCATCAATGTATC
TTATCATGTCTGGCTCTAGCTATCCCGCCCCTAACTCCGCCCATCCCGCCCCTAACTCCGCCCAGTTCCG
CCCATTCTCCGCCCCATGGCTGACTAATTTTTTTTATTTATGCAGAGGCCGAGGCCGCCTCGGCCTCTGA
GCTATTCCAGAAGTAGTGAGGAGGCTTTTTTGGAGGCCTAGGGACGTACCCAATTCGCCCTATAGTGAGT
CGTATTACGCGCGCTCACTGGCCGTCGTTTTACAACGTCGTGACTGGGAAAACCCTGGCGTTACCCAACT
TAATCGCCTTGCAGCACATCCCCCTTTCGCCAGCTGGCGTAATAGCGAAGAGGCCCGCACCGATCGCCCT
TCCCAACAGTTGCGCAGCCTGAATGGCGAATGGG
[124 nt withheld, positions 7245-7368]
C
[91 nt withheld, positions 7370-7460]
A
[49 nt withheld, positions 7462-7510]
CCTTTGACGTTGGAGTCCACGTTCTTT
[37 nt withheld, positions 7538-7574]
ACCCTATCTCGGTCTATTCTTTTGATTTATAAGGGATTTTGCCGATTTCGGCCTATTGGTTAAAAAATGA
GCTGATTTAACAAAAATTTAACGCGAATTTTAACAAAATATTAACGCTTACAATTTAGGTGGCACTTTTC
GGGGAAATGTGCGCGGAACCCCTATTTGTTTATTTTTCTAAATACATTCAAATATGTATCCGCTCATGAG
ACAATAACCCTGATAAATGCTTCAATAATATTGAAAAAGGAAGAGTATGAGTATTCAACATTTCCGTGTC
GCCCTTATTCCCTTTTTTGCGGCATTTTGCCTTCCTGTTTTTGCTCACCCAGAAACGCTGGTGAAAGTAA
AAGATGCTGAAGATCAGTTGGGTGCACGAGTGGGTTACATCGAACTGGATCTCAACAGCGGTAAGATCCT
TGAGAGTTTTCGCCCCGAAGAACGTTTTCCAATGATGAGCACTTTTAAAGTTCTGCTATGTGGCGCGGTA
TTATCCCGTATTGACGCCGGGCAAGAGCAACTCGGTCGCCGCATACACTATTCTCAGAATGACTTGGTTG
AGTACTCACCAGTCACAGAAAAGCATCTTACGGATGGCATGACAGTAAGAGAATTATGCAGTGCTGCCAT
AACCATGAGTGATAACACTGCGGCCAACTTACTTCTGACAACGATCGGAGGACCGAAGGAGCTAACCGCT
TTTTTGCACAACATGGGGGATCATGTAACTCGCCTTGATCGTTGGGAACCGGAGCTGAATGAAGCCATAC
CAAACGACGAGCGTGACACCACGATGCCTGTAGCAATGGCAACAACGTTGCGCAAACTATTAACTGGCGA
ACTACTTACTCTAGCTTCCCGGCAACAATTAATAGACTGGATGGAGGCGGATAAAGTTGCAGGACCACTT
CTGCGCTCGGCCCTTCCGGCTGGCTGGTTTATTGCTGATAAATCTGGAGCCGGTGAGCGTGGGTCTCGCG
GTATCATTGCAGCACTGGGGCCAGATGGTAAGCCCTCCCGTATCGTAGTTATCTACACGACGGGGAGTCA
GGCAACTATGGATGAACGAAATAGACAGATCGCTGAGATAGGTGCCTCACTGATTAAGCATTGGTAACTG
TCAGACCAAGTTTACTCATATATACTTTAGATTGATTTAAAACTTCATTTTTAATTTAAAAGGATCTAGG
TGAAGATCCTTTTTGATAATCTCATGACCAAAATCCCTTAACGTGAGTTTTCGTTCCACTGAGCGTCAGA
CCCCGTAGAAAAGATCAAAGGATCTTCTTGAGATCCTTTTTTTCTGCGCGTAATCTGCTGCTTGCAAACA
AAAAAACCACCGCTACCAGCGGTGGTTTGTTTGCCGGATCAAGAGCTACCAACTCTTTTTCCGAAGGTAA
CTGGCTTCAGCAGAGCGCAGATACCAAATACTGTTCTTCTAGTGTAGCCGTAGTTAGGCCACCACTTCAA
GAACTCTGTAGCACCGCCTACATACCTCGCTCTGCTAATCCTGTTACCAGTGGCTGCTGCCAGTGGCGAT
AAGTCGTGTCTTACCGGGTTGGACTCAAGACGATAGTTACCGGATAAGGCGCAGCGGTCGGGCTGAACGG
GGGGTTCGTGCACACAGCCCAGCTTGGAGCGAACGACCTACACCGAACTGAGATACCTACAGCGTGAGCT
ATGAGAAAGCGCCACGCTTCCCGAAGGGAGAAAGGCGGACAGGTATCCGGTAAGCGGCAGGGTCGGAACA
GGAGAGCGCACGAGGGAGCTTCCAGGGGGAAACGCCTGGTATCTTTATAGTCCTGTCGGGTTTCGCCACC
TCTGACTTGAGCGTCGATTTTTGTGATGCTCGTCAGGGGGGCGGAGCCTATGGAAAAACGCCAGCAACGC
GGCCTTTTTACGGTTCCTGGCCTTTTGCTGGCCTTTTGCTCACAT
